>Addgene plasmid #213279 | GPR31-DuET | addgene full sequence | sequence record 430826 | Addgene NGS Result
ATAGCAGAACTTTAAAAGTGCTCATCATTGGAAAACGTTCTTCGGGGCGAAAACTCTCAAGGATCTTACC
GCTGTTGAGATCCAGTTCGATGTAACCCACTCGTGCACCCAACTGATCTTCAGCATCTTTTACTTTCACC
AGCGTTTCTGGGTGAGCAAAAACAGGAAGGCAAAATGCCGCAAAAAAGGGAATAAGGGCGACACGGAAAT
GTTGAATACTCATACTCTTCCTTTTTCAATATTATTGAAGCATTTATCAGGGTTATTGTCTCATGAGCGG
ATACATATTTGAATGTATTTAGAAAAATAAACAAATAGGGGTTCCGCGCACATTTCCCCGAAAAGTGCCA
CCTGACGTCGACGGATCGGGAGATCTCCCGATCCCCTATGGTGCACTCTCAGTACAATCTGCTCTGATGC
CGCATAGTTAAGCCAGTATCTGCTCCCTGCTTGTGTGTTGGAGGTCGCTGAGTAGTGCGCGAGCAAAATT
TAAGCTACAACAAGGCAAGGCTTGACCGACATTTGCATGAAGAATCTGCTTAGGGTTAGGCGTTTTGCGC
TGCTTCGCGATGTACGGGCCAGATATACGCGTTGACATTGATTATTGACTAGTTATTAATAGTAATCAAT
TACGGGGTCATTAGTTCATAGCCCATATATGGAGTTCCGCGTTACATAACTTACGGTAAATGGCCCGCCT
GGCTGACCGCCCAACGACCCCCGCCCATTGACGTCAATAATGACGTATGTTCCCATAGTAACGCCAATAG
GGACTTTCCATTGACGTCAATGGGTGGAGTATTTACGGTAAACTGCCCACTTGGCAGTACATCAAGTGTA
TCATATGCCAAGTACGCCCCCTATTGACGTCAATGACGGTAAATGGCCCGCCTGGCATTATGCCCAGTAC
ATGACCTTATGGGACTTTCCTACTTGGCAGTACATCTACGTATTAGTCATCGCTATTACCATGGTGATGC
GGTTTTGGCAGTACATCAATGGGCGTGGATAGCGGTTTGACTCACGGGGATTTCCAAGTCTCCACCCCAT
TGACGTCAATGGGAGTTTGTTTTGGCACCAAAATCAACGGGACTTTCCAAAATGTCGTAACAACTCCGCC
CCATTGACGCAAATGGGCGGTAGGCGTGTACGGTGGGAGGTCTATATAAGCAGAGCTCTCTGGCTAACTA
GAGAACCCACTGCTTACTGGCTTATCGAAATTAATACGACTCACTATAGGGAGACCCAAGCTGGCTAGCG
TTTAAACTTAAGCTTAGCGCCACCATGAAGACGATCATCGCCCTGAGCTACATCTTCTGCCTGGTATTCG
CCGACTACAAGGACGATGATGACGCCAGCATCGATATGCCATTCCCTAACTGTAGTGCGCCAAGCACCGT
GGTTGCCACAGCTGTGGGCGTCCTCCTGGGCCTTGAGTGCGGTCTGGGCCTCCTGGGAAATGCAGTGGCC
CTTTGGACTTTCCTCTTTAGAGTACGGGTATGGAAACCGTACGCCGTGTATCTGCTGAACCTGGCATTGG
CGGACCTTTTGCTCGCAGCTTGTCTCCCATTCCTGGCGGCTTTTTACCTGAGTCTGCAGGCCTGGCATCT
CGGTCGGGTCGGTTGTTGGGCTTTGCATTTCCTGTTGGACCTCTCCCGGAGCGTGGGGATGGCATTCCTT
GCTGCTGTCGCTCTGGATAGATACTTGAGGGTGGTGCACCCTCGGCTGAAAGTGAATCTGCTGTCACCTC
AGGCTGCTCTCGGCGTCTCTGGCCTGGTTTGGCTCCTCATGGTCGCCCTCACTTGTCCTGGCTTGCTGAT
TAGTGAAGCAGCCCAGAACTCTACGAGATGCCACAGTTTCTACAGTCGCGCGGACGGGTCCTTTTCAATT
ATTTGGCAGGAGGCTTTGTCATGCTTGCAATTTGTCCTGCCCTTCGGTCTTATAGTTTTTTGCAATGCCG
GAATCATTCGGGCACTTCAGAAAAGACTGAGAGAACCCGAGAAGCAGCCAAAACTCCAGCGGGCCCAGGC
CCTTGTTACTCTTGTGGTGGTACTGTTTGCCCTGTGCTTCCTCCCTTGCTTCCTGGCTAGAGTCCTGATG
CATATATTTCAGAACCTGGGATCCTGTCGGGCGTTGTGCGCCGTGGCCCATACCAGTGACGTGACGGGCT
CCCTCACCTATCTGCATAGCGTATTGAACCCGGTAGTGTATTGCTTCTCCTCTCCGACGTTTCGGTCCAG
CTACCGACGGGTCTTCCATACCCTTCGAGGCAAGGGACAGGCTGCCGAACCCCCCGATTTCAACCCCAGA
GATTCTTACTCAATCGATACCGGTGGACGCACCGGTGAATTCGATGAGGCCAGCACCACCGTGTCTAAGA
CCGAGACTTCTCAGGTGGCCCCTGCCTAACTCGAGTCTAGAGGGCCCGTTTAAACCCGCTGATCAGCCTC
GACTGTGCCTTCTAGTTGCCAGCCATCTGTTGTTTGCCCCTCCCCCGTGCCTTCCTTGACCCTGGAAGGT
GCCACTCCCACTGTCCTTTCCTAATAAAATGAGGAAATTGCATCGCATTGTCTGAGTAGGTGTCATTCTA
TTCTGGGGGGTGGGGTGGGGCAGGACAGCAAGGGGGAGGATTGGGAAGACAATAGCAGGCATGCTGGGGA
TGCGGTGGGCTCTATGGCTTCTGAGGCGGAAAGAACCAGCTGGGGCTCTAGGGGGTATCCCC
[124 nt withheld, positions 2723-2846]
C
[91 nt withheld, positions 2848-2938]
A
[49 nt withheld, positions 2940-2988]
CCTTTGACGTTGGAGTCCACGTTCTTT
[37 nt withheld, positions 3016-3052]
ACCCTATCTCGGTCTATTCTTTTGATTTATAAGGGATTTTGCCGATTTCGGCCTATTGGTTAAAAAATGA
GCTGATTTAACAAAAATTTAACGCGAATTAATTCTGTGGAATGTGTGTCAGTTAGGGTGTGGAAAGTCCC
CAGGCTCCCCAGCAGGCAGAAGTATGCAAAGCATGCATCTCAATTAGTCAGCAACCAGGTGTGGAAAGTC
CCCAGGCTCCCCAGCAGGCAGAAGTATGCAAAGCATGCATCTCAATTAGTCAGCAACCATAGTCCCGCCC
CTAACTCCGCCCATCCCGCCCCTAACTCCGCCCAGTTCCGCCCATTCTCCGCCCCATGGCTGACTAATTT
TTTTTATTTATGCAGAGGCCGAGGCCGCCTCTGCCTCTGAGCTATTCCAGAAGTAGTGAGGAGGCTTTTT
TGGAGGCCTAGGCTTTTGCAAAAAGCTCCCGGGAGCTTGTATATCCATTTTCGGATCTGATCAAGAGACA
GGATGAGGATCGTTTCGCATGATTGAACAAGATGGATTGCACGCAGGTTCTCCGGCCGCTTGGGTGGAGA
GGCTATTCGGCTATGACTGGGCACAACAGACAATCGGCTGCTCTGATGCCGCCGTGTTCCGGCTGTCAGC
GCAGGGGCGCCCGGTTCTTTTTGTCAAGACCGACCTGTCCGGTGCCCTGAATGAACTGCAGGACGAGGCA
GCGCGGCTATCGTGGCTGGCCACGACGGGCGTTCCTTGCGCAGCTGTGCTCGACGTTGTCACTGAAGCGG
GAAGGGACTGGCTGCTATTGGGCGAAGTGCCGGGGCAGGATCTCCTGTCATCTCACCTTGCTCCTGCCGA
GAAAGTATCCATCATGGCTGATGCAATGCGGCGGCTGCATACGCTTGATCCGGCTACCTGCCCATTCGAC
CACCAAGCGAAACATCGCATCGAGCGAGCACGTACTCGGATGGAAGCCGGTCTTGTCGATCAGGATGATC
TGGACGAAGAGCATCAGGGGCTCGCGCCAGCCGAACTGTTCGCCAGGCTCAAGGCGCGCATGCCCGACGG
CGAGGATCTCGTCGTGACCCATGGCGATGCCTGCTTGCCGAATATCATGGTGGAAAATGGCCGCTTTTCT
GGATTCATCGACTGTGGCCGGCTGGGTGTGGCGGACCGCTATCAGGACATAGCGTTGGCTACCCGTGATA
TTGCTGAAGAGCTTGGCGGCGAATGGGCTGACCGCTTCCTCGTGCTTTACGGTATCGCCGCTCCCGATTC
GCAGCGCATCGCCTTCTATCGCCTTCTTGACGAGTTCTTCTGAGCGGGACTCTGGGGTTCGAAATGACCG
ACCAAGCGACGCCCAACCTGCCATCACGAGATTTCGATTCCACCGCCGCCTTCTATGAAAGGTTGGGCTT
CGGAATCGTTTTCCGGGACGCCGGCTGGATGATCCTCCAGCGCGGGGATCTCATGCTGGAGTTCTTCGCC
CACCCCAACTTGTTTATTGCAGCTTATAATGGTTACAAATAAAGCAATAGCATCACAAATTTCACAAATA
AAGCATTTTTTTCACTGCATTCTAGTTGTGGTTTGTCCAAACTCATCAATGTATCTTATCATGTCTGTAT
ACCGTCGACCTCTAGCTAGAGCTTGGCGTAATCATGGTCATAGCTGTTTCCTGTGTGAAATTGTTATCCG
CTCACAATTCCACACAACATACGAGCCGGAAGCATAAAGTGTAAAGCCTGGGGTGCCTAATGAGTGAGCT
AACTCACATTAATTGCGTTGCGCTCACTGCCCGCTTTCCAGTCGGGAAACCTGTCGTGCCAGCTGCATTA
ATGAATCGGCCAACGCGCGGGGAGAGGCGGTTTGCGTATTGGGCGCTCTTCCGCTTCCTCGCTCACTGAC
TCGCTGCGCTCGGTCGTTCGGCTGCGGCGAGCGGTATCAGCTCACTCAAAGGCGGTAATACGGTTATCCA
CAGAATCAGGGGATAACGCAGGAAAGAACATGTGAGCAAAAGGCCAGCAAAAGGCCAGGAACCGTAAAAA
GGCCGCGTTGCTGGCGTTTTTCCATAGGCTCCGCCCCCCTGACGAGCATCACAAAAATCGACGCTCAAGT
CAGAGGTGGCGAAACCCGACAGGACTATAAAGATACCAGGCGTTTCCCCCTGGAAGCTCCCTCGTGCGCT
CTCCTGTTCCGACCCTGCCGCTTACCGGATACCTGTCCGCCTTTCTCCCTTCGGGAAGCGTGGCGCTTTC
TCATAGCTCACGCTGTAGGTATCTCAGTTCGGTGTAGGTCGTTCGCTCCAAGCTGGGCTGTGTGCACGAA
CCCCCCGTTCAGCCCGACCGCTGCGCCTTATCCGGTAACTATCGTCTTGAGTCCAACCCGGTAAGACACG
ACTTATCGCCACTGGCAGCAGCCACTGGTAACAGGATTAGCAGAGCGAGGTATGTAGGCGGTGCTACAGA
GTTCTTGAAGTGGTGGCCTAACTACGGCTACACTAGAAGAACGGTATTTGGTATCTGCGCTCTGCTGAAG
CCAGTTACCTTCGGAAAAAGAGTTGGTAGCTCTTGATCCGGCAAACAAACCACCGCTGGTAGCGGTGGTT
TTTTTGTTTGCAAGCAGCAGATTACGCGCAGAAAAAAAGGATCTCAAGAAGATCCTTTGATCTTTTCTAC
GGGGTCTGACGCTCAGTGGAACGAAAACTCACGTTAAGGGATTTTGGTCATGAGATTATCAAAAAGGATC
TTCACCTAGATCCTTTTAAATTAAAAATGAAGTTTTAAATCAATCTAAAGTATATATGAGTAAACTTGGT
CTGACAGTTACCAATGCTTAATCAGTGAGGCACCTATCTCAGCGATCTGTCTATTTCGTTCATCCATAGT
TGCCTGACTCCCCGTCGTGTAGATAACTACGATACGGGAGGGCTTACCATCTGGCCCCAGTGCTGCAATG
ATACCGCGAGACCCACGCTCACCGGCTCCAGATTTATCAGCAATAAACCAGCCAGCCGGAAGGGCCGAGC
GCAGAAGTGGTCCTGCAACTTTATCCGCCTCCATCCAGTCTATTAATTGTTGCCGGGAAGCTAGAGTAAG
TAGTTCGCCAGTTAATAGTTTGCGCAACGTTGTTGCCATTGCTACAGGCATCGTGGTGTCACGCTCGTCG
TTTGGTATGGCTTCATTCAGCTCCGGTTCCCAACGATCAAGGCGAGTTACATGATCCCCCATGTTGTGCA
AAAAAGCGGTTAGCTCCTTCGGTCCTCCGATCGTTGTCAGAAGTAAGTTGGCCGCAGTGTTATCACTCAT
GGTTATGGCAGCACTGCATAATTCTCTTACTGTCATGCCATCCGTAAGATGCTTTTCTGTGACTGGTGAG
TACTCAACCAAGTCATTCTGAGAATAGTGTATGCGGCGACCGAGTTGCTCTTGCCCGGCGTCAATACGGG
ATAATACCGCGCCAC
Features (pLannotate 1.2.2; 21 found; start..end, strand, type, name):
    224..328     -  promoter       AmpR promoter: bla
    387..439     -  misc_feature   bom (fragment): basis of mobility region from pBR322
    594..973     +  enhancer       CMV enhancer: human cytomegalovirus immediate early enhancer
    974..1177    +  promoter       CMV promoter: human cytomegalovirus (CMV) immediate early promoter
   1173..1206    +  LTR            5' LTR (truncated) (fragment): truncated 5' long terminal repeat (LTR) from HIV-1
   1222..1240    +  promoter       T7 promoter: promoter for bacteriophage T7 RNA polymerase
   1333..1353    +  CDS            3xFLAG (fragment): three tandem FLAG® epitope tags
   1366..2322    +  CDS            GPR31: GPR31_HUMAN - Experimental evidence at protein level: Swiss-Prot protein existence level 1. Proton-sensing G protein-coupled receptor. From Homo sapiens (Human).
   2453..2677    +  polyA_signal   bGH poly(A) signal: bovine growth hormone polyadenylation signal
   2681..2702    +  promoter       SV40 promoter (fragment): SV40 enhancer and early promoter
   2723..3151    +  rep_origin     f1 ori (sequence partly withheld): f1 bacteriophage origin of replication; arrow indicates direction of (+) strand synthesis
   3165..3494    +  promoter       SV40 promoter: SV40 enhancer and early promoter
   3561..4352    +  CDS            neo: KKA2_KLEPN - Also known as kan, nptII. Experimental evidence at protein level: Swiss-Prot protein existence level 1. Resistance to kanamycin, neomycin, paromomycin, ribostamycin, butirosin and gentamicin B. From Klebsiella pneumoniae.
   4376..4534    +  CDS            ble (fragment): BLE_KLEPN - Experimental evidence at protein level: Swiss-Prot protein existence level 1. Binding protein with a strong affinity to the bleomycin family of antibiotics. Binds to CL990; an antimitotic-antibiotic compound. From Klebsiella pneumoniae.
   4529..4650    +  polyA_signal   SV40 poly(A) signal: SV40 polyadenylation signal
   4723..4739    -  protein_bind   lac operator: The lac repressor binds to the lac operator to inhibit transcription in E. coli. This inhibition can be relieved by adding lactose or isopropyl-β-D-thiogalactopyranoside (IPTG). lac repressor encoded by lacI
   4747..4777    -  promoter       lac promoter: promoter for the E. coli lac operon
   4792..4813    -  protein_bind   CAP binding site: CAP binding activates transcription in the presence of cAMP. E. coli catabolite activator protein
   4826..4918    -  CDS            lacI (fragment): lac repressor; lacI; The lac repressor binds to the lac operator to inhibit transcription in E. coli. This inhibition can be relieved by adding lactose or isopropyl-β-D-thiogalactopyranoside (IPTG).
   5101..5689    -  rep_origin     ori: high-copy-number ColE1/pMB1/pBR322/pUC origin of replication
   5860..223     -  CDS            AmpR (across the origin): β-lactamase; bla; confers resistance to ampicillin, carbenicillin, and related antibiotics
