[The description below was written by a language model from this plasmid's Addgene catalogue record and pLannotate feature annotations shown in this document.]
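Description:
GPR31-DuET is a mammalian expression plasmid built on the pcDNA 3.1 (+) backbone that carries the human orphan class A G protein-coupled receptor GPR31 (also known as 12-HETER). In E. coli it is maintained at high copy through a ColE1/pUC-type origin and selected with ampicillin via the β-lactamase gene. The backbone also carries an f1 origin for single-stranded DNA production. A neomycin phosphotransferase cassette, driven by the SV40 early promoter and terminated by an SV40 polyadenylation signal, allows G418 selection of stably transfected mammalian cells. Short annotated fragments such as the bom, lac promoter/operator, lacI, ble and truncated HIV-1 LTR matches appear to be backbone remnants or partial similarity hits rather than functional parts.

The receptor open reading frame sits downstream of the CMV immediate early enhancer and promoter and is followed by the bovine growth hormone polyadenylation signal. A T7 promoter between the CMV promoter and the insert permits in vitro transcription. According to the catalogue entry, the DuET design places a cleavable hemagglutinin signal peptide and a FLAG epitope at the N terminus of the receptor and a 1D4 epitope at the C terminus. The feature table detects the FLAG sequence just upstream of the GPR31 coding region, annotated as a fragment of 3xFLAG. It does not separately annotate the signal peptide or the 1D4 tag. The signal peptide is intended to promote membrane targeting and is removed during processing, leaving an exposed N-terminal FLAG. The two tags at opposite ends allow capture and detection of the receptor. The construct is described as optimized for mammalian cell expression and proteomics studies, and the associated work concerns multiplexed selectivity screening of anti-GPCR antibodies.
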