Addgene plasmid #213279: GPR31-DuET
Purpose: The DuET construct encodes the named human GPCR engineered with a cleaved hemagglutinin signal peptide, a 5' FLAG and a 3' 1D4 epitope tag optimized for expression in mammalian cells and proteomics studies.
Depositing lab: Thomas Sakmar. Depositing organization: Rockefeller University. Publication: Multiplexed selectivity screening of anti-GPCR antibodies. Dahl L, Kotliar IB, Bendes A, Dodig-Crnkovic T, Fromm S, Elofsson A, Uhlen M, Sakmar TP, Schwenk JM. Sci Adv. 2023 May 3;9(18):eadf9297. doi: 10.1126/sciadv.adf9297. Epub 2023 May 3. PubMed 37134173.
Backbone
  Vector backbone: pcDNA 3.1 (+)
  Vector type: Mammalian Expression
Growth in bacteria
  Bacterial resistance: Ampicillin, 100 μg/mL
  Growth temperature: 37°C
  Growth strain: DH5alpha
  Copy number: High Copy
Gene/Insert
  Gene/Insert name: GPR31 (alt names: G protein-coupled receptor 31; 12-HETER, HETER1)
  Species: H. sapiens (human)
  Entrez Gene: GPR31 (a.k.a. 12-HETER, HETER, HETER1)
  Promoter: CMV, T7
  Tag / fusion protein: FLAG (N terminal on insert); 1D4 (C terminal on insert)
  Cloning method: Gibson Cloning
Terms and licenses: Academic/Nonprofit Terms; Industry Terms: Not Available to Industry
Depositor comments: Class: A, Family: Orphan. Ensembl ID: ENSG00000120436, Uniprot ID: O00270
How to cite: GPR31-DuET was a gift from Thomas Sakmar (Addgene plasmid # 213279 ; http://n2t.net/addgene:213279 ; RRID:Addgene_213279)
